Addgene plasmid #114744: AT1G51890 M5_pECIA14
Purpose: Prey vector AT1G51890 M5_pECIA14 should be used with bait vector AT1G51890 M5_pECIA2.
Depositing lab: Youssef Belkhadir. Depositing organization: Gregor Mendel Institute of Molecular Plant Biology. Publication: An extracellular network of Arabidopsis leucine-rich repeat receptor kinases. Smakowska-Luzan E, Mott GA, Parys K, Stegmann M, Howton TC, Layeghifard M, Neuhold J, Lehner A, Kong J, Grunwald K, Weinberger N, Satbhai SB, Mayer D, Busch W, Madalinski M, Stolt-Bergner P, Provart NJ, Mukhtar MS, Zipfel C, Desveaux D, Guttman DS, Belkhadir Y. Nature. 2018 Jan 18;553(7688):342-346. doi: 10.1038/nature25184. Epub 2018 Jan 10. PubMed 29320478.
Backbone
  Vector backbone: pECIA14
  Backbone manufacturer: Chris Garcia (Addgene plasmid # 47051)
  Vector type: Insect Expression
Growth in bacteria
  Bacterial resistance: Ampicillin, 100 μg/mL
  Growth temperature: 37°C
  Growth strain: DH5alpha
  Copy number: High Copy
Gene/Insert
  Gene/Insert name: AT1G51890
  Species: A. thaliana (mustard weed)
  Entrez Gene: AT1G51890 (a.k.a. AT1G51890, T14L22.10, T14L22_10)
  Promoter: Metallothionein (Copper-Inducible)
  Cloning method: Ligation Independent Cloning
Terms and licenses: Academic/Nonprofit Terms; Industry Terms: Not Available to Industry
Depositor comments: Plasmid for secreted expression in Drosophila cell culture by induction via CuSO4. Insert is an extracellular domain of indicated LRR-RK, C-terminally tagged with Pentameric rat COMP helix, Alkaline Phosphatase (human, placental), Flag, and hexahistidine tags. Insert Protein Sequence: SGFISLDCGLVPTEITYVEKSTNITYRSDATYIDSGVPGKINEVYRTQFQQQIWALRSFPEGQRNCYNFSLTAKRKYLIRGTFIYGNYDGLNQLPSFDLYIGPNKWTSVSIPGVRNGSVSEMIHVLRQDHLQICLVKTGETTPFISSLELRPLNNNTYVTKSGSLIVVARLYFSPTPPFLRYDEDVHDRIWIPFLDNKNSLLSTELSVDTSNFYNVPQTVAKTAAVPLNATQPLKINWSLDDITSQSYIYMHFAEIENLEANETREFNITYNGGENWFSYFRPPKFRITTVYNPAAVSSLDGNFNFTFSMTGNSTHPPLINGLEIYQVLELPQLDTYQDEVSAMMNIKTIYGLSKRSSWQGDPCAPELYRWEGLNCSYPNFAPPQIIS
How to cite: AT1G51890 M5_pECIA14 was a gift from Youssef Belkhadir (Addgene plasmid # 114744 ; http://n2t.net/addgene:114744 ; RRID:Addgene_114744)
