[The description below was written by a language model from this plasmid's Addgene catalogue record and pLannotate feature annotations shown in this document.]
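Description:
AT1G51890 M5_pECIA14 is an insect-cell expression plasmid built on the pECIA14 backbone and designed for secreted protein production in Drosophila cell culture. It is maintained in E. coli through a high-copy ColE1/pUC-type origin and an ampicillin resistance gene (β-lactamase with its own promoter). The remaining bacterial annotations (lac promoter and operator, CAP site, and fragments of lacZα, lacI, rop and bom) are cloning-vector remnants with no role in the expression cassette. The sequenced record is 6,644 nt.

The payload is driven by the Drosophila metallothionein promoter, so expression is induced with copper sulfate. A Drosophila BiP signal sequence directs the product into the secretory pathway and is followed by the extracellular domain of the Arabidopsis thaliana leucine-rich repeat receptor kinase encoded by AT1G51890, inserted by ligation-independent cloning. This ectodomain is fused at its C-terminus to the pentamerising coiled-coil helix of rat COMP, then human placental alkaline phosphatase, a FLAG epitope and a hexahistidine tag. The His tag is stated by the depositor but is not picked up in the feature table. An SV40 polyadenylation signal lies downstream of the cassette, although it is annotated on the opposite strand.

The COMP helix assembles the secreted protein into pentamers, which raises avidity so that weak ectodomain contacts can be detected, while alkaline phosphatase provides an enzymatic readout. The construct serves as the prey in an extracellular interaction assay and is meant to be paired with the matching bait vector in pECIA2, as part of a collection used to map interactions among Arabidopsis LRR receptor kinase ectodomains.
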