Features (pLannotate 1.2.2; 19 found; start..end, strand, type, name):
     23..449     +  promoter       MT promoter: Drosophila metallothionein promoter
    467..520     +  sig_peptide    BiP signal sequence: Drosophila BiP signal sequence
    473..1948    +  CDS            Y5189_ARATH (fragment): Experimental evidence at protein level: Swiss-Prot protein existence level 1. From Arabidopsis thaliana (Mouse-ear cress).
   1976..2155    +  CDS            Comp (fragment): COMP_RAT - Experimental evidence at protein level: Swiss-Prot protein existence level 1. May play a role in the structural integrity of cartilage via its interaction with other extracellular matrix proteins such as the collagens and fibronectin. Can mediate the interaction of chondrocytes with the cartilage extracellular matrix through interaction with cell surface integrin receptors. Could play a role in the pathogenesis of osteoarthritis. Potent suppressor of apoptosis in both primary chondrocytes and transformed cells. Suppresses apoptosis by blocking the activation of caspase-3 and by indu
   2143..3595    +  CDS            SEAP (fragment): secreted alkaline phosphatase from human placenta The natural enzyme has a C-terminal transmembrane sequence that is replaced by a GPI anchor.
   3632..3661    +  CDS            2xFLAG (fragment): two tandem FLAG® epitope tags
   3767..3901    -  polyA_signal   SV40 poly(A) signal: SV40 polyadenylation signal
   3924..4008    -  CDS            large T antigen (fragment): large T antigen from SV40 (simian virus 40)
   4008..4032    +  misc_feature   MCS (fragment): pUC18/19 multiple cloning site
   4069..4085    -  protein_bind   lac operator: The lac repressor binds to the lac operator to inhibit transcription in E. coli. This inhibition can be relieved by adding lactose or isopropyl-β-D-thiogalactopyranoside (IPTG). lac repressor encoded by lacI
   4093..4123    -  promoter       lac promoter: promoter for the E. coli lac operon
   4138..4159    -  protein_bind   CAP binding site: CAP binding activates transcription in the presence of cAMP. E. coli catabolite activator protein
   4172..4264    -  CDS            lacI (fragment): lac repressor; lacI; The lac repressor binds to the lac operator to inhibit transcription in E. coli. This inhibition can be relieved by adding lactose or isopropyl-β-D-thiogalactopyranoside (IPTG).
   4447..5035    -  rep_origin     ori: high-copy-number ColE1/pMB1/pBR322/pUC origin of replication
   5206..6066    -  CDS            AmpR: β-lactamase; bla; confers resistance to ampicillin, carbenicillin, and related antibiotics
   6067..6171    -  promoter       AmpR promoter: bla
   6266..6301    +  CDS            rop (fragment): Rop protein, which maintains plasmids at low copy number; rop
   6403..6502    +  misc_feature   bom (fragment): basis of mobility region from pBR322
   6508..21      -  CDS            lacZα (fragment) (across the origin): LacZα fragment of β-galactosidase; lacZ fragment
>Addgene plasmid #114744 | AT1G51890 M5_pECIA14 | addgene full sequence | sequence record 270119 | Addgene NGS Result
GTAAAACGACGGCCAGTGAATTAATTCGTTGCAGGACAGGATGTGGTGCCCGATGTGACTAGCTCTTTGC
TGCAGGCCGTCCTATCCTCTGGTTCCGATAAGAGACCCAGAACTCCGGCCCCCCACCGCCCACCGCCACC
CCCATACATATGTGGTACGCAAGTAAGAGTGCCTGCGCATGCCCCATGTGCCCCACCAAGAGCTTTGCAT
CCCATACAAGTCCCCAAAGTGGAGAACCGAACCAATTCTTCGCGGGCAGAACAAAAGCTTCTGCACACGT
CTCCACTCGAATTTGGAGCCGGCCGGCGTGTGCAAAAGAGGTGAATCGAACGAAAGACCCGTGTGTAAAG
CCGCGTTTCCAAAATGTATAAAACCGAGAGCATCTGGCCAATGTGCATCAGTTGTGGTCAGCAGCAAAAT
CAAGTGAATCATCTCAGTGCAACTAAAGGGGGGATCCGATCTCAATATGAAGTTATGCATATTACTGGCC
GTCGTGGCCTTTGTTGGCCTCTCGCTCGGGTCAGGATTCATAAGCTTAGATTGTGGTTTGGTGCCTACGG
AAATTACTTATGTGGAAAAGTCGACGAATATAACATACAGATCAGACGCAACTTACATCGACAGTGGAGT
TCCCGGGAAGATCAATGAAGTGTACAGAACACAGTTTCAGCAACAAATTTGGGCCTTGAGAAGCTTCCCT
GAGGGTCAAAGAAATTGTTACAACTTCAGTCTCACCGCAAAACGTAAGTATCTAATCAGAGGAACCTTTA
TCTATGGGAATTATGACGGTTTGAATCAACTCCCGAGCTTTGATCTTTACATCGGTCCAAACAAATGGAC
CTCTGTTTCGATCCCCGGAGTGAGAAATGGTTCAGTCTCCGAGATGATCCATGTCTTAAGACAAGACCAT
CTTCAAATTTGTCTTGTGAAAACAGGAGAAACTACACCGTTTATTTCTTCATTGGAACTTCGTCCTTTGA
ACAATAATACATACGTCACAAAAAGTGGATCGCTTATTGTGGTCGCAAGACTTTACTTTTCACCCACTCC
ACCATTTCTCAGGTATGATGAGGACGTCCATGACCGAATTTGGATTCCATTCTTAGATAACAAAAATTCC
TTGTTAAGCACGGAACTCTCTGTTGATACAAGTAACTTCTACAATGTGCCTCAAACTGTAGCGAAAACTG
CTGCTGTCCCTTTAAATGCTACTCAGCCTCTGAAAATAAATTGGAGTCTCGACGACATCACTTCACAGTC
ATATATATACATGCATTTCGCTGAAATCGAGAATCTTGAAGCTAATGAGACCAGAGAATTCAATATTACT
TACAATGGTGGCGAAAATTGGTTCTCCTATTTTAGACCTCCAAAGTTTCGTATAACAACTGTATACAATC
CAGCAGCTGTGAGTTCTCTAGATGGGAATTTCAACTTCACTTTCTCGATGACCGGTAACTCTACTCATCC
TCCTCTTATCAACGGCCTTGAGATTTATCAAGTTCTAGAGCTTCCACAGCTTGATACATACCAAGATGAA
GTTTCCGCTATGATGAATATCAAGACAATATATGGATTGAGCAAAAGGTCTAGCTGGCAAGGAGATCCAT
GTGCTCCTGAGTTATATAGATGGGAAGGTTTAAACTGTAGTTATCCAAACTTTGCGCCACCGCAGATCAT
ATCCTTGAACTTGAGTGGAAGCAATTTGAGTGGTACCATAACATCTGATATATCCAAGCTAACACATTTG
AGAGAACTAGATTTATCAAACAATGACTTATCAGGAGATATTCCATTTGTTTTTTCTGATATGAAGAATT
TGACACTCATAAACTTGAGTGGAAACAAGAATCTAAATCGCTCAGTTCCAGAGACTCTTCAGAAGAGGAT
AGATAACAAATCTTTAACACTAATTAGAGATGAAACCGGAAAAAATAGTCTGGAGGTGCTGTTCCAGGGA
CCAAGCGGCAATCCCGGCGGCGATCTGGCCCCCCAGATGCTGCGCGAGCTGCAGGAGACCAATGCCGCCC
TGCAGGACGTGCGCGAGCTGCTGCGCCACCGCGTGAAGGAGATCACCTTCCTGAAGAACACCGTGATGGA
GTGCGACGCCTGCGGCATGCAGCCCTCTAGAGGCTCCGGCTCCATCATCCCAGTTGAGGAGGAGAACCCG
GACTTCTGGAACCGCGAGGCAGCCGAGGCCCTGGGTGCCGCCAAGAAGCTGCAGCCTGCACAGACAGCCG
CCAAGAACCTCATCATCTTCCTGGGCGATGGGATGGGGGTGTCTACGGTGACAGCTGCCAGGATCCTAAA
AGGGCAGAAGAAGGACAAACTGGGGCCTGAGATACCCCTGGCCATGGACCGCTTCCCATATGTGGCTCTG
TCCAAGACATACAATGTAGACAAACATGTGCCAGACAGTGGAGCCACAGCCACGGCCTACCTGTGCGGGG
TCAAGGGCAACTTCCAGACCATTGGCTTGAGTGCAGCCGCCCGCTTTAACCAGTGCAACACGACACGCGG
CAACGAGGTCATCTCCGTGATGAATCGGGCCAAGAAAGCAGGGAAGTCAGTGGGAGTGGTAACCACCACA
CGAGTGCAGCACGCCTCGCCAGCCGGCACCTACGCCCACACGGTGAACCGCAACTGGTACTCGGACGCCG
ACGTGCCTGCCTCGGCCCGCCAGGAGGGGTGCCAGGACATCGCTACGCAGCTCATCTCCAACATGGACAT
TGACGTGATCCTAGGTGGAGGCCGAAAGTACATGTTTCGCATGGGAACCCCAGACCCTGAGTACCCAGAT
GACTACAGCCAAGGTGGGACCAGGCTGGACGGGAAGAATCTGGTGCAGGAATGGCTGGCGAAGCGCCAGG
GTGCCCGGTATGTGTGGAACCGCACTGAGCTCATGCAGGCTTCCCTGGACCCGTCTGTGACCCATCTCAT
GGGTCTCTTTGAGCCTGGAGACATGAAATACGAGATCCACCGAGACTCCACACTGGACCCCTCCCTGATG
GAGATGACAGAGGCTGCCCTGCGCCTGCTGAGCAGGAACCCCCGCGGCTTCTTCCTCTTCGTGGAGGGTG
GTCGCATCGACCATGGTCATCATGAAAGCAGGGCTTACCGGGCACTGACTGAGACGATCATGTTCGACGA
CGCCATTGAGAGGGCGGGCCAGCTCACCAGCGAGGAGGACACGCTGAGCCTCGTCACTGCCGACCACTCC
CACGTCTTCTCCTTCGGAGGCTACCCCCTGCGAGGGAGCTCCATCTTCGGGCTGGCCCCTGGCAAGGCCC
GGGACAGGAAGGCCTACACGGTCCTCCTATACGGAAACGGTCCAGGCTATGTGCTCAAGGACGGCGCCCG
GCCGGATGTTACCGAGAGCGAGAGCGGGAGCCCCGAGTATCGGCAGCAGTCAGCAGTGCCCCTGGACGAA
GAGACCCACGCAGGCGAGGACGTGGCGGTGTTCGCGCGCGGCCCGCAGGCGCACCTGGTTCACGGCGTGC
AGGAGCAGACCTTCATAGCGCACGTCATGGCCTTCGCCGCCTGCCTGGAGCCCTACACCGCCTGCGACCT
GGCGCCCCCCGCCGGCACCACCGACGCCGCGCACCCGGGTTCTAGAGGAAGCACCTCCGGCGATAACGAT
TACAAGGATGATGATGATAAGGCCAGCGGCACCGGTCATCATCACCATCACCATTGAGTTTAAACCCGCT
GATCAGCCTCGACTGTGCCTTCTAAGGCCTGAGCTCGCTGATCAGCCTCGATCGAGGATCCAGACATGAT
AAGATACATTGATGAGTTTGGACAAACCACAACTAGAATGCAGTGAAAAAAATGCTTTATTTGTGAAATT
TGTGATGCTATTGCTTTATTTGTAACCATTATAAGCTGCAATAAACAAGTTAACAACAACAATTGCATTC
ATTTTATGTTTCAGGTTCAGGGGGAGGTGTGGGAGGTTTTTTAAAGCAAGTAAAACCTCTACAAATGTGG
TATGGCTGATTATGATCAGTCGACCTGCAGGCATGCAAGCTTGGCGTAATCATGGTCATAGCTGTTTCCT
GTGTGAAATTGTTATCCGCTCACAATTCCACACAACATACGAGCCGGAAGCATAAAGTGTAAAGCCTGGG
GTGCCTAATGAGTGAGCTAACTCACATTAATTGCGTTGCGCTCACTGCCCGCTTTCCAGTCGGGAAACCT
GTCGTGCCAGCTGCATTAATGAATCGGCCAACGCGCGGGGAGAGGCGGTTTGCGTATTGGGCGCTCTTCC
GCTTCCTCGCTCACTGACTCGCTGCGCTCGGTCGTTCGGCTGCGGCGAGCGGTATCAGCTCACTCAAAGG
CGGTAATACGGTTATCCACAGAATCAGGGGATAACGCAGGAAAGAACATGTGAGCAAAAGGCCAGCAAAA
GGCCAGGAACCGTAAAAAGGCCGCGTTGCTGGCGTTTTTCCATAGGCTCCGCCCCCCTGACGAGCATCAC
AAAAATCGACGCTCAAGTCAGAGGTGGCGAAACCCGACAGGACTATAAAGATACCAGGCGTTTCCCCCTG
GAAGCTCCCTCGTGCGCTCTCCTGTTCCGACCCTGCCGCTTACCGGATACCTGTCCGCCTTTCTCCCTTC
GGGAAGCGTGGCGCTTTCTCATAGCTCACGCTGTAGGTATCTCAGTTCGGTGTAGGTCGTTCGCTCCAAG
CTGGGCTGTGTGCACGAACCCCCCGTTCAGCCCGACCGCTGCGCCTTATCCGGTAACTATCGTCTTGAGT
CCAACCCGGTAAGACACGACTTATCGCCACTGGCAGCAGCCACTGGTAACAGGATTAGCAGAGCGAGGTA
TGTAGGCGGTGCTACAGAGTTCTTGAAGTGGTGGCCTAACTACGGCTACACTAGAAGAACAGTATTTGGT
ATCTGCGCTCTGCTGAAGCCAGTTACCTTCGGAAAAAGAGTTGGTAGCTCTTGATCCGGCAAACAAACCA
CCGCTGGTAGCGGTGGTTTTTTTGTTTGCAAGCAGCAGATTACGCGCAGAAAAAAAGGATCTCAAGAAGA
TCCTTTGATCTTTTCTACGGGGTCTGACGCTCAGTGGAACGAAAACTCACGTTAAGGGATTTTGGTCATG
AGATTATCAAAAAGGATCTTCACCTAGATCCTTTTAAATTAAAAATGAAGTTTTAAATCAATCTAAAGTA
TATATGAGTAAACTTGGTCTGACAGTTACCAATGCTTAATCAGTGAGGCACCTATCTCAGCGATCTGTCT
ATTTCGTTCATCCATAGTTGCCTGACTCCCCGTCGTGTAGATAACTACGATACGGGAGGGCTTACCATCT
GGCCCCAGTGCTGCAATGATACCGCGAGACCCACGCTCACCGGCTCCAGATTTATCAGCAATAAACCAGC
CAGCCGGAAGGGCCGAGCGCAGAAGTGGTCCTGCAACTTTATCCGCCTCCATCCAGTCTATTAATTGTTG
CCGGGAAGCTAGAGTAAGTAGTTCGCCAGTTAATAGTTTGCGCAACGTTGTTGCCATTGCTACAGGCATC
GTGGTGTCACGCTCGTCGTTTGGTATGGCTTCATTCAGCTCCGGTTCCCAACGATCAAGGCGAGTTACAT
GATCCCCCATGTTGTGCAAAAAAGCGGTTAGCTCCTTCGGTCCTCCGATCGTTGTCAGAAGTAAGTTGGC
CGCAGTGTTATCACTCATGGTTATGGCAGCACTGCATAATTCTCTTACTGTCATGCCATCCGTAAGATGC
TTTTCTGTGACTGGTGAGTACTCAACCAAGTCATTCTGAGAATAGTGTATGCGGCGACCGAGTTGCTCTT
GCCCGGCGTCAATACGGGATAATACCGCGCCACATAGCAGAACTTTAAAAGTGCTCATCATTGGAAAACG
TTCTTCGGGGCGAAAACTCTCAAGGATCTTACCGCTGTTGAGATCCAGTTCGATGTAACCCACTCGTGCA
CCCAACTGATCTTCAGCATCTTTTACTTTCACCAGCGTTTCTGGGTGAGCAAAAACAGGAAGGCAAAATG
CCGCAAAAAAGGGAATAAGGGCGACACGGAAATGTTGAATACTCATACTCTTCCTTTTTCAATATTATTG
AAGCATTTATCAGGGTTATTGTCTCATGAGCGGATACATATTTGAATGTATTTAGAAAAATAAACAAATA
GGGGTTCCGCGCACATTTCCCCGAAAAGTGCCACCTGACGTCTAAGAAACCATTATTATCATGACATTAA
CCTATAAAAATAGGCGTATCACGAGGCCCTTTCGTCTCGCGCGTTTCGGTGATGACGGTGAAAACCTCTG
ACACATGCAGCTCCCGGAGACGGTCACAGCTTGTCTGTAAGCGGATGCCGGGAGCAGACAAGCCCGTCAG
GGCGCGTCAGCGGGTGTTGGCGGGTGTCGGGGCTGGCTTAACTATGCGGCATCAGAGCAGATTGTACTGA
GAGTGCACCATATGCGGTGTGAAATACCGCACAGATGCGTAAGGAGAAAATACCGCATCAGGCGCCATTC
GCCATTCAGGCTGCGCAACTGTTGGGAAGGGCGATCGGTGCGGGCCTCTTCGCTATTACGCCAGCTGGCG
AAAGGGGGATGTGCTGCAAGGCGATTAAGTTGGGTAACGCCAGGGTTTTCCCAGTCACGACGTT
